Addgene plasmid #72316: pCH186
Purpose: Prhl/lac-m reporter plasmid
Depositing lab: Matthew Bennett. Depositing organization: Rice University. Publication: SYNTHETIC BIOLOGY. Emergent genetic oscillations in a synthetic microbial consortium. Chen Y, Kim JK, Hirning AJ, Josic K, Bennett MR. Science. 2015 Aug 28;349(6251):986-9. doi: 10.1126/science.aaa3794. PubMed 26315440.
Backbone
  Vector backbone: PMB1+ROP
  Vector type: Bacterial Expression
Growth in bacteria
  Bacterial resistance: Kanamycin, 50 μg/mL
  Growth temperature: 37°C
  Growth strain: XL1 Blue
  Growth instructions: Show YFP fluo. when IPTG added or no LacI existing.
  Copy number: Low Copy
Gene/Insert
  Gene/Insert name: modified YFP
  Species: Synthetic
  Insert size (bp): 717
  Promoter: Prhl/lac-m
  Cloning method: Restriction Enzyme; 5′ cloning site same to CH8 (unknown if destroyed); 3′ cloning site same to CH8 (unknown if destroyed)
  Sequencing primers: 5′ same to CH8; 3′ same to CH8
Terms and licenses: Academic/Nonprofit Terms; Industry Terms: Not Available to Industry
Depositor comments: T203Y mutant from sfGFP
How to cite: pCH186 was a gift from Matthew Bennett (Addgene plasmid # 72316 ; http://n2t.net/addgene:72316 ; RRID:Addgene_72316)
