[The description below was written by a language model from this plasmid's Addgene catalogue record and pLannotate feature annotations shown in this document.]
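Description:
pCH186 is a 3,950 bp bacterial expression plasmid that serves as a fluorescent reporter for the hybrid promoter Prhl/lac-m, deposited in connection with work on genetic oscillations in a synthetic microbial consortium. It is built on a pMB1 origin paired with the rop gene. Rop restrains replication of ColE1/pMB1-type plasmids, which fits the catalogue's low-copy designation even though the automated annotation labels the origin generically as high copy. The backbone also retains the pBR322 bom (basis of mobility) region and a fragment of mbeC, both remnants of the ColE1-type mobilisation region. Selection is by kanamycin through an aph(3')-Ia cassette, which lies on the opposite strand from the reporter.

The payload is a 717 bp synthetic "modified YFP", described by the depositor as a T203Y mutant of superfolder GFP, so the feature table identifies the coding sequence as sfGFP. It is followed by the phage T7 early (T7Te) terminator. Upstream, the table finds lac operator sites, including a pair (one a partial symmetric operator) shortly before the reporter, consistent with the lac-repressible component of the promoter. The rhl-responsive element implied by the promoter name is not separately annotated. The record states that YFP fluorescence appears when IPTG is added or when LacI is absent, so the reporter reads out relief of LacI repression. A further lac operator and a Myc epitope/N-MYC2 fragment are also annotated upstream. The record does not explain them, and the N-MYC2 call may simply be a homology hit around the tag sequence. The cloning sites are given only by reference to another construct.
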