Features (pLannotate 1.2.2; 13 found; start..end, strand, type, name):
     68..84      +  protein_bind   lac operator: The lac repressor binds to the lac operator to inhibit transcription in E. coli. This inhibition can be relieved by adding lactose or isopropyl-β-D-thiogalactopyranoside (IPTG). lac repressor encoded by lacI
    100..318     +  CDS            N-MYC2 (fragment): MYC2_MARMO - Protein inferred from homology: Swiss-Prot protein existence level 3. From Marmota monax (Woodchuck).
    286..315     +  CDS            Myc: Myc (human c-Myc proto-oncogene) epitope tag
    468..485     -  protein_bind   lac operator (symmetric) (fragment): The lac repressor binds to the lac operator to inhibit transcription in E. coli. This inhibition can be relieved by adding lactose or isopropyl-β-D-thiogalactopyranoside (IPTG). The symmetric lac operator was optimized for tight binding of lac repressor. lac repressor encoded by lacI
    500..516     +  protein_bind   lac operator: The lac repressor binds to the lac operator to inhibit transcription in E. coli. This inhibition can be relieved by adding lactose or isopropyl-β-D-thiogalactopyranoside (IPTG). lac repressor encoded by lacI
    601..1314    +  CDS            superfolder GFP: GFP variant that folds robustly even when fused to poorly folded proteins (Pédelacq et al., 2006)
   1466..1493    +  terminator     T7Te terminator: phage T7 early transcription terminator
   1576..1633    +  promoter       AmpR promoter (fragment): bla
   1642..2457    -  CDS            KanR: aminoglycoside phosphotransferase; aph(3')-Ia; confers resistance to kanamycin in bacteria or G418 (Geneticin®) in eukaryotes
   2579..3167    +  rep_origin     ori: high-copy-number ColE1/pMB1/pBR322/pUC origin of replication
   3353..3495    -  misc_feature   bom: basis of mobility region from pBR322
   3597..3788    -  CDS            rop: Rop protein, which maintains plasmids at low copy number; rop
   3829..3939    +  CDS            mbeC (fragment): MBEC_ECOLX - Experimental evidence at protein level: Swiss-Prot protein existence level 1. Required for efficient mobilization of ColE1 plasmid and is thus essential to promote the specific transfer of the plasmid during conjugation. Probably functions by inducing DNA bending, helping the MbeA relaxase to melt the DNA around the nic site and cleave the phosphodiester bond. Binds specifically double-stranded DNA (dsDNA) containing the ColE1 oriT but does not recognize the inverted repeat (IR). From Escherichia coli.
>Addgene plasmid #72316 | pCH186 | depositor full sequence | sequence record 131946 | pCH186 sequence 3950 bps
AGTGCGCTCGAGCTTCCCAACCTTACCAGAGGGCGCCCCAGCTGGCAATTCCGACGTCTGTGTGGAATTG
TGAGCGGATAACAATTTCACACAGGGCCCTCGGACACCGAGGAGAATGTCAAGAGGCGAACACACAACGT
CTTGGAGCGCCAGAGGAGGAACGAGCTAAAACGGAGCTTTTTTGCCCTGCGTGACCAGATCCCGGAGTTG
GAAAACAATGAAAAGGCCCCCAAGGTAGTTATCCTTAAAAAAGCCACAGCATACATCCTGTCCGTCCAAG
CAGAGGAGCAAAAGCTCATTTCTGAAGAGGACTTGTTGCGGAAACGACGAGAACAGTTGAAACACAAACT
TGAACAGCTACGGAACTCTTGTGCGTAAGGAAAAGTAAGGAAAACGATTCCTTCTAACAGAAATGTCCTG
AGCAATCACCTATGAACTGTCGATCCTGTGAAATCTGGCAGTTTTACTTGTGAGCGCTCACAATTGATAA
TGAGCACAATTGTGAGCGGATAACAATTGCATGCCACTTAAAAAGGAGATCAACAATGAAAGCAATTTTC
GTACTGAAACATCTTAATCATGCTAAGGAGAAATACTAGTATGCGTAAAGGCGAAGAGCTGTTCACTGGT
GTCGTCCCTATTCTGGTGGAACTGGATGGTGATGTCAACGGTCATAAGTTTTCCGTGCGTGGCGAGGGTG
AAGGTGACGCAACTAATGGTAAACTGACGCTGAAGTTCATCTGTACTACTGGTAAACTGCCGGTACCTTG
GCCGACTCTGGTAACGACGCTGACTTATGGTGTTCAGTGCTTTGCTCGTTATCCGGACCATATGAAGCAG
CATGACTTCTTCAAGTCCGCCATGCCGGAAGGCTATGTGCAGGAACGCACGATTTCCTTTAAGGATGACG
GCACGTACAAAACGCGTGCGGAAGTGAAATTTGAAGGCGATACCCTGGTAAACCGCATTGAGCTGAAAGG
CATTGACTTTAAAGAAGACGGCAATATCCTGGGCCATAAGCTGGAATACAATTTTAACAGCCACAATGTT
TACATCACCGCCGATAAACAAAAAAATGGCATTAAAGCGAATTTTAAAATTCGCCACAACGTGGAGGATG
GCAGCGTGCAGCTGGCTGATCACTACCAGCAAAACACTCCAATCGGTGATGGTCCTGTTCTGCTGCCAGA
CAATCACTATCTGAGCTACCAAAGCGTTCTGTCTAAAGATCCGAACGAGAAACGCGATCATATGGTTCTG
CTGGAGTTCGTAACCGCAGCGGGCATCACGCATGGTATGGATGAACTGTACAAATGATGAAGCTTCCCCT
ACGTGCTGCTGAAGTTGCCCGCAACAGAGAGTGGAACCAACCGGTGATACCACGATACTATGACTGAGAG
TCAACGCCATGAGCGGCCTCATTTCTTATTCTGAGTTACAACAGTCCGCACCGCTGTCTCACACTGGCTC
ACCTTCGGGTGGGCCTTTCTGCGTTTATATACTAGAGAGAGAATATAAAAAGCCAGATTATTAATCCGGC
TTTTTTATTATTTCCTAGCTAGCCGGGGAAATGTGCGCGGAACCCCTATTTGTTTATTTTTCTAAATACA
TTCAAATATGTATCCGCTCATGAATTAATTCTTAGAAAAACTCATCGAGCATCAAATGAAACTGCAATTT
ATTCATATCAGGATTATCAATACCATATTTTTGAAAAAGCCGTTTCTGTAATGAAGGAGAAAACTCACCG
AGGCAGTTCCATAGGATGGCAAGATCCTGGTATCGGTCTGCGATTCCGACTCGTCCAACATCAATACAAC
CTATTAATTTCCCCTCGTCAAAAATAAGGTTATCAAGTGAGAAATCACCATGAGTGACGACTGAATCCGG
TGAGAATGGCAAAAGTTTATGCATTTCTTTCCAGACTTGTTCAACAGGCCAGCCATTACGCTCGTCATCA
AAATCACTCGCATCAACCAAACCGTTATTCATTCGTGATTGCGCCTGAGCGAGACGAAATACGCGATCGC
TGTTAAAAGGACAATTACAAACAGGAATCGAATGCAACCGGCGCAGGAACACTGCCAGCGCATCAACAAT
ATTTTCACCTGAATCAGGATATTCTTCTAATACCTGGAATGCTGTTTTCCCGGGGATCGCAGTGGTGAGT
AACCATGCATCATCAGGAGTACGGATAAAATGCTTGATGGTCGGAAGAGGCATAAATTCCGTCAGCCAGT
TTAGTCTGACCATCTCATCTGTAACATCATTGGCAACGCTACCTTTGCCATGTTTCAGAAACAACTCTGG
CGCATCGGGCTTCCCATACAATCGATAGATTGTCGCACCTGATTGCCCGACATTATCGCGAGCCCATTTA
TACCCATATAAATCAGCATCCATGTTGGAATTTAATCGCGGCCTAGAGCAAGACGTTTCCCGTTGAATAT
GGCTCATAACACCCCTTGTATTACTGTTTATGTAAGCAGACAGTTTTATTGTTCATGACCAAAATCCCTT
AACGTGAGTTTTCGTTCCACTGAGCGTCAGACCCCGTAGAAAAGATCAAAGGATCTTCTTGAGATCCTTT
TTTTCTGCGCGTAATCTGCTGCTTGCAAACAAAAAAACCACCGCTACCAGCGGTGGTTTGTTTGCCGGAT
CAAGAGCTACCAACTCTTTTTCCGAAGGTAACTGGCTTCAGCAGAGCGCAGATACCAAATACTGTCCTTC
TAGTGTAGCCGTAGTTAGGCCACCACTTCAAGAACTCTGTAGCACCGCCTACATACCTCGCTCTGCTAAT
CCTGTTACCAGTGGCTGCTGCCAGTGGCGATAAGTCGTGTCTTACCGGGTTGGACTCAAGACGATAGTTA
CCGGATAAGGCGCAGCGGTCGGGCTGAACGGGGGGTTCGTGCACACAGCCCAGCTTGGAGCGAACGACCT
ACACCGAACTGAGATACCTACAGCGTGAGCTATGAGAAAGCGCCACGCTTCCCGAAGGGAGAAAGGCGGA
CAGGTATCCGGTAAGCGGCAGGGTCGGAACAGGAGAGCGCACGAGGGAGCTTCCAGGGGGAAACGCCTGG
TATCTTTATAGTCCTGTCGGGTTTCGCCACCTCTGACTTGAGCGTCGATTTTTGTGATGCTCGTCAGGGG
GGCGGAGCCTATGGAAAAACGCCAGCAACGCGGCCTTTTTACGGTTCCTGGCCTTTTGCTGGCCTTTTGC
TCACATGTTCTTTCCTGCGTTATCCCCTGATTCTGTGGATAACCGTATTACCGCCTTTGAGTGAGCTGAT
ACCGCTCGCCGCAGCCGAACGACCGAGCGCAGCGAGTCAGTGAGCGAGGAAGCGGAAGAGCGCCTGATGC
GGTATTTTCTCCTTACGCATCTGTGCGGTATTTCACACCGCATATATGGTGCACTCTCAGTACAATCTGC
TCTGATGCCGCATAGTTAAGCCAGTATACACTCCGCTATCGCTACGTGACTGGGTCATGGCTGCGCCCCG
ACACCCGCCAACACCCGCTGACGCGCCCTGACGGGCTTGTCTGCTCCCGGCATCCGCTTACAGACAAGCT
GTGACCGTCTCCGGGAGCTGCATGTGTCAGAGGTTTTCACCGTCATCACCGAAACGCGCGAGGCAGCTGC
GGTAAAGCTCATCAGCGTGGTCGTGAAGCGATTCACAGATGTCTGCCTGTTCATCCGCGTCCAGCTCGTT
GAGTTTCTCCAGAAGCGTTAATGTCTGGCTTCTGATAAAGCGGGCCATGTTAAGGGCGGTTTTTTCCTGT
TTGGTCACTGATGCCTCCGTGTAAGGGGGATTTCTGTTCATGGGGGTAATGATACCGATGAAACGAGAGA
GGATGCTCACGATACGGGTTACTGATGATGAACATGCCCGGTTACTGGAACGTTGTGAGGGTAAACAACT
GGCGGTATGGATGCGGCGGGACCAGAGCTC
