>Addgene plasmid #72316 | pCH186 | addgene partial sequence | sequence record 138628 | M13pUC-Rev 5'-AGCGGATAACAATTTCACACAGG-3'
ACACACAACGTCTTGGAGCGCCAGAGGAGGAACGAGCTAAAACGGAGCTTTTTTGCCCTGCGTGACCAGA
TCCCGGAGTTGGAAAACAATGAAAAGGCCCCCAAGGTAGTTATCCTTAAAAAAGCCACAGCATACATCCT
GTCCGTCCAAGCAGAGGAGCAAAAGCTCATTTCTGAAGAGGACTTGTTGCGGAAACGACGAGAACAGTTG
AAACACAAACTTGAACAGCTACGGAACTCTTGTGCGTAAGGAAAAGTAAGGAAAACGATTCCTTCTAACA
GAAATGTCCTGAGCAATCACCTATGAACTGTCGATCCTGTGAAATCTGGCAGTTTTACTTGTGAGCGCTC
ACAATTGATAATGAGCACAATTGTGAGCGGATAACAATTGCATGCCACTTAAAAAGGAGATCAACAATGA
AAGCAATTTTCGTACTGAAACATCTTAATCATGCTAAGGAGAAATACTAGTATGCGTAAAGGCGAAGAGC
TGTTCACTGGTGTCGTCCCTATTCTGGTGGAACTGGATGGTGATGTCAACGGTCATAAGTTTTCCGTGCG
TGGCGAGGGTGAAGGTGACGCAACTAATGGTAAACTGACGCTGAAGTTCATCTGTACTACTGGTAAACTG
CCGGTACCTTGGCCGACTCTGGTAACGACGCTGACTTATGGTGTTCAGTGCTTTGCTCGTTATCCGGACC
ATATGAAGCAGCATGACTTCTTCAAGTCCGCCATGCCGGAAGGCTATGTG
