>Addgene plasmid #72316 | pCH186 | addgene partial sequence | sequence record 138629 | KanR2-F 5'-GAACTGCCTCGGTGAGTTTT-3'
ATATGGTATTGATAATCCTGATATGAATAAATTGCAGTTTCATTTGATGCTCGATGAGTTTTTCTAAGAA
TTAATTCATGAGCGGATACATATTTGAATGTATTTAGAAAAATAAACAAATAGGGGTTCCGCGCACATTT
CCCCGGCTAGCTAGGAAATAATAAAAAAGCCGGATTAATAATCTGGCTTTTTATATTCTCTCTCTAGTAT
ATAAACGCAGAAAGGCCCACCCGAAGGTGAGCCAGTGTGAGACAGCGGTGCGGACTGTTGTAACTCAGAA
TAAGAAATGAGGCCGCTCATGGCGTTGACTCTCAGTCATAGTATCGTGGTATCACCGGTTGGTTCCACTC
TCTGTTGCGGGCAACTTCAGCAGCACGTAGGGGAAGCTTCATCATTTGTACAGTTCATCCATACCATGCG
TGATGCCCGCTGCGGTTACGAACTCCAGCAGAACCATATGATCGCGTTTCTCGTTCGGATCTTTAGACAG
AACGCTTTGGTAGCTCAGATAGTGATTGTCTGGCAGCAGAACAGGACCATCACCGATTGGAGTGTTTTGC
TGGTAGTGATCAGCCAGCTGCACGCTGCCATCCTCCACGTTGTGGCGAATTTTAAAATTCGCTTTAATGC
CATTTTTTTGTTTATCGGCGGTGATGTAAACATTGTGGCTGTTAAAATTGTATTCCAGCTTATGGCCCAG
GATATTGCCGTCTTCTTTAAAGTCAATGCCTTTCAGCTCAATGCGGTTTACCAGGGTATCGCCTTCAAAT
TT
